Addgene plasmid #99922: pcDNA3-HA-REDD1 85-232 (#427)
Purpose: mammalian expression
Depositing lab: James Brugarolas. Depositing organization: University of Texas Southwestern Medical Center. Publication: Structural analysis and functional implications of the negative mTORC1 regulator REDD1. Vega-Rubin-de-Celis S, Abdallah Z, Kinch L, Grishin NV, Brugarolas J, Zhang X. Biochemistry. 2010 Mar 23;49(11):2491-501. doi: 10.1021/bi902135e. PubMed 20166753.
Backbone
  Vector backbone: pcDNA3.1
  Backbone manufacturer: Invitrogen
  Vector type: Mammalian Expression
Growth in bacteria
  Bacterial resistance: Ampicillin, 100 μg/mL
  Growth temperature: 37°C
  Growth strain: DH5alpha
  Copy number: Unknown
Gene/Insert
  Gene/Insert name: REDD1
  Species: H. sapiens (human)
  Mutation: N-terminal deletion; encodes AA 85-232
  Entrez Gene: DDIT4 (a.k.a. Dig2, REDD-1, REDD1)
  Tag / fusion protein: HA (C terminal on insert)
  Cloning method: Restriction Enzyme; 5′ cloning site Unknown (unknown if destroyed); 3′ cloning site Unknown (unknown if destroyed)
Terms and licenses: Academic/Nonprofit Terms; Industry Terms: Not Available to Industry
How to cite: pcDNA3-HA-REDD1 85-232 (#427) was a gift from James Brugarolas (Addgene plasmid # 99922 ; http://n2t.net/addgene:99922 ; RRID:Addgene_99922)
