[The description below was written by a language model from this plasmid's Addgene catalogue record and pLannotate feature annotations shown in this document.]
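Description:
pcDNA3-HA-REDD1 85-232 is a mammalian expression plasmid built on the Invitrogen pcDNA3-type backbone (the catalogue lists pcDNA3.1) that encodes an N-terminally truncated form of human REDD1 (gene symbol DDIT4), comprising amino acids 85-232. The insert sits downstream of the human cytomegalovirus immediate-early enhancer and promoter and is followed by the bovine growth hormone polyadenylation signal, giving strong constitutive transcription in transfected mammalian cells. T7 and SP6 phage promoters flank the cloning region and can serve for in vitro transcription or as sequencing primer sites. An HA epitope tag is fused to the protein. Both the catalogue entry and the annotated sequence, where a short HA-matching segment lies immediately after the DDIT4 coding fragment, place it at the C-terminus, even though the plasmid name lists HA first. The restriction sites used for cloning are not recorded.

The plasmid is propagated in E. coli through a high-copy ColE1/pUC-type origin with ampicillin selection from the β-lactamase gene, and it also carries an f1 origin for single-stranded DNA production. A neomycin phosphotransferase cassette driven by the SV40 early promoter and terminated by the SV40 poly(A) signal allows G418 selection of stably transfected mammalian cells. The short HIV-1 LTR, ble, lacI and bom matches in the feature table are small fragments, most likely backbone remnants or incidental similarity rather than functional elements.

REDD1 is a stress- and hypoxia-responsive negative regulator of mTORC1 signalling that acts through the TSC1-TSC2 complex. This deletion construct comes from a structural and functional analysis of the protein, so it is suited to testing whether the 85-232 region retains mTORC1-inhibitory activity, with the HA tag allowing detection by immunoblotting or immunoprecipitation.
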