Features (pLannotate 1.2.2; 22 found; start..end, strand, type, name):
      1..380     +  enhancer       CMV enhancer: human cytomegalovirus immediate early enhancer
    381..584     +  promoter       CMV promoter: human cytomegalovirus (CMV) immediate early promoter
    580..613     +  LTR            5' LTR (truncated) (fragment): truncated 5' long terminal repeat (LTR) from HIV-1
    629..647     +  promoter       T7 promoter: promoter for bacteriophage T7 RNA polymerase
    685..1131    +  CDS            DDIT4 (fragment): DDIT4_HUMAN - Also known as REDD1, RTP801. Experimental evidence at protein level: Swiss-Prot protein existence level 1. Regulates cell growth, proliferation and survival via inhibition of the activity of the mammalian target of rapamycin complex 1 (mTORC1). Inhibition of mTORC1 is mediated by a pathway that involves DDIT4/REDD1, AKT1, the TSC1-TSC2 complex and the GTPase RHEB. Plays an important role in responses to cellular energy levels and cellular stress, including responses to hypoxia and DNA damage. Regulates p53/TP53-mediated apoptosis in response to DNA damage via its effect on mTORC1
   1132..1159    +  CDS            3xHA (fragment): three tandem HA epitope tags
   1222..1240    -  promoter       SP6 promoter: promoter for bacteriophage SP6 RNA polymerase
   1266..1490    +  polyA_signal   bGH poly(A) signal: bovine growth hormone polyadenylation signal
   1494..1515    +  promoter       SV40 promoter (fragment): SV40 enhancer and early promoter
   1536..1964    +  rep_origin     f1 ori (sequence partly withheld): f1 bacteriophage origin of replication; arrow indicates direction of (+) strand synthesis
   1978..2307    +  promoter       SV40 promoter: SV40 enhancer and early promoter
   2374..3165    +  CDS            neo: KKA2_KLEPN - Also known as kan, nptII. Experimental evidence at protein level: Swiss-Prot protein existence level 1. Resistance to kanamycin, neomycin, paromomycin, ribostamycin, butirosin and gentamicin B. From Klebsiella pneumoniae.
   3189..3347    +  CDS            ble (fragment): BLE_KLEPN - Experimental evidence at protein level: Swiss-Prot protein existence level 1. Binding protein with a strong affinity to the bleomycin family of antibiotics. Binds to CL990; an antimitotic-antibiotic compound. From Klebsiella pneumoniae.
   3342..3463    +  polyA_signal   SV40 poly(A) signal: SV40 polyadenylation signal
   3536..3552    -  protein_bind   lac operator: The lac repressor binds to the lac operator to inhibit transcription in E. coli. This inhibition can be relieved by adding lactose or isopropyl-β-D-thiogalactopyranoside (IPTG). lac repressor encoded by lacI
   3560..3590    -  promoter       lac promoter: promoter for the E. coli lac operon
   3605..3626    -  protein_bind   CAP binding site: CAP binding activates transcription in the presence of cAMP. E. coli catabolite activator protein
   3639..3731    -  CDS            lacI (fragment): lac repressor; lacI; The lac repressor binds to the lac operator to inhibit transcription in E. coli. This inhibition can be relieved by adding lactose or isopropyl-β-D-thiogalactopyranoside (IPTG).
   3914..4502    -  rep_origin     ori: high-copy-number ColE1/pMB1/pBR322/pUC origin of replication
   4673..5533    -  CDS            AmpR: β-lactamase; bla; confers resistance to ampicillin, carbenicillin, and related antibiotics
   5534..5638    -  promoter       AmpR promoter: bla
   5697..5749    -  misc_feature   bom (fragment): basis of mobility region from pBR322
>Addgene plasmid #99922 | pcDNA3-HA-REDD1 85-232 (#427) | addgene full sequence | sequence record 197988 | Addgene NGS Result
GACATTGATTATTGACTAGTTATTAATAGTAATCAATTACGGGGTCATTAGTTCATAGCCCATATATGGA
GTTCCGCGTTACATAACTTACGGTAAATGGCCCGCCTGGCTGACCGCCCAACGACCCCCGCCCATTGACG
TCAATAATGACGTATGTTCCCATAGTAACGCCAATAGGGACTTTCCATTGACGTCAATGGGTGGAGTATT
TACGGTAAACTGCCCACTTGGCAGTACATCAAGTGTATCATATGCCAAGTACGCCCCCTATTGACGTCAA
TGACGGTAAATGGCCCGCCTGGCATTATGCCCAGTACATGACCTTATGGGACTTTCCTACTTGGCAGTAC
ATCTACGTATTAGTCATCGCTATTACCATGGTGATGCGGTTTTGGCAGTACATCAATGGGCGTGGATAGC
GGTTTGACTCACGGGGATTTCCAAGTCTCCACCCCATTGACGTCAATGGGAGTTTGTTTTGGCACCAAAA
TCAACGGGACTTTCCAAAATGTCGTAACAACTCCGCCCCATTGACGCAAATGGGCGGTAGGCGTGTACGG
TGGGAGGTCTATATAAGCAGAGCTCTCTGGCTAACTAGAGAACCCACTGCTTACTGGCTTATCGAAATTA
ATACGACTCACTATAGGGAGACCCAAGCTTGGTACCGAGCTCGGATCCGCCACCATGAGTGACCCTGAGG
ATGAACACTTGTGTGCCAACCTGATGCAGCTGCTGCAGGAGAGCCTGGCCCAGGCGCGGCTGGGCTCTCG
ACGCCCTGCGCGCCTGCTGATGCCTAGCCAGTTGGTAAGCCAGGTGGGCAAAGAACTACTGCGCCTGGCC
TACAGCGAGCCGTGCGGCCTGCGGGGGGCGCTGCTGGACGTCTGCGTGGAGCAGGGCAAGAGCTGCCACA
GCGTGGGCCAGCTGGCACTCGACCCCAGCCTGGTGCCCACCTTCCAGCTGACCCTCGTGCTGCGCCTGGA
CTCACGACTCTGGCCCAAGATCCAGGGGCTGTTTAGCTCCGCCAACTCTCCCTTCCTCCCTGGCTTCAGC
CAGTCCCTGACGCTGAGCACTGGCTTCCGAGTCATCAAGAAGAAGCTGTACAGCTCGGAACAGCTGCTCA
TTGAGGAGTGTTACCCATACGATGTTCCAGATTACGCTTGAGAATTCTGCAGATATCCATCACACTGGCG
GCCGCTCGAGCATGCATCTAGAGGGCCCTATTCTATAGTGTCACCTAAATGCTAGAGCTCGCTGATCAGC
CTCGACTGTGCCTTCTAGTTGCCAGCCATCTGTTGTTTGCCCCTCCCCCGTGCCTTCCTTGACCCTGGAA
GGTGCCACTCCCACTGTCCTTTCCTAATAAAATGAGGAAATTGCATCGCATTGTCTGAGTAGGTGTCATT
CTATTCTGGGGGGTGGGGTGGGGCAGGACAGCAAGGGGGAGGATTGGGAAGACAATAGCAGGCATGCTGG
GGATGCGGTGGGCTCTATGGCTTCTGAGGCGGAAAGAACCAGCTGGGGCTCTAGGGGGTATCCCC
[124 nt withheld, positions 1536-1659]
C
[91 nt withheld, positions 1661-1751]
A
[49 nt withheld, positions 1753-1801]
CCTTTGACGTTGGAGTCCACGTTCTTT
[37 nt withheld, positions 1829-1865]
ACCCTATCTCGGTCTATTCTTTTGATTTATAAGGGATTTTGCCGATTTCGGCCTATTGGTTAAAAAATGA
GCTGATTTAACAAAAATTTAACGCGAATTAATTCTGTGGAATGTGTGTCAGTTAGGGTGTGGAAAGTCCC
CAGGCTCCCCAGCAGGCAGAAGTATGCAAAGCATGCATCTCAATTAGTCAGCAACCAGGTGTGGAAAGTC
CCCAGGCTCCCCAGCAGGCAGAAGTATGCAAAGCATGCATCTCAATTAGTCAGCAACCATAGTCCCGCCC
CTAACTCCGCCCATCCCGCCCCTAACTCCGCCCAGTTCCGCCCATTCTCCGCCCCATGGCTGACTAATTT
TTTTTATTTATGCAGAGGCCGAGGCCGCCTCTGCCTCTGAGCTATTCCAGAAGTAGTGAGGAGGCTTTTT
TGGAGGCCTAGGCTTTTGCAAAAAGCTCCCGGGAGCTTGTATATCCATTTTCGGATCTGATCAAGAGACA
GGATGAGGATCGTTTCGCATGATTGAACAAGATGGATTGCACGCAGGTTCTCCGGCCGCTTGGGTGGAGA
GGCTATTCGGCTATGACTGGGCACAACAGACAATCGGCTGCTCTGATGCCGCCGTGTTCCGGCTGTCAGC
GCAGGGGCGCCCGGTTCTTTTTGTCAAGACCGACCTGTCCGGTGCCCTGAATGAACTGCAGGACGAGGCA
GCGCGGCTATCGTGGCTGGCCACGACGGGCGTTCCTTGCGCAGCTGTGCTCGACGTTGTCACTGAAGCGG
GAAGGGACTGGCTGCTATTGGGCGAAGTGCCGGGGCAGGATCTCCTGTCATCTCACCTTGCTCCTGCCGA
GAAAGTATCCATCATGGCTGATGCAATGCGGCGGCTGCATACGCTTGATCCGGCTACCTGCCCATTCGAC
CACCAAGCGAAACATCGCATCGAGCGAGCACGTACTCGGATGGAAGCCGGTCTTGTCGATCAGGATGATC
TGGACGAAGAGCATCAGGGGCTCGCGCCAGCCGAACTGTTCGCCAGGCTCAAGGCGCGCATGCCCGACGG
CGAGGATCTCGTCGTGACCCATGGCGATGCCTGCTTGCCGAATATCATGGTGGAAAATGGCCGCTTTTCT
GGATTCATCGACTGTGGCCGGCTGGGTGTGGCGGACCGCTATCAGGACATAGCGTTGGCTACCCGTGATA
TTGCTGAAGAGCTTGGCGGCGAATGGGCTGACCGCTTCCTCGTGCTTTACGGTATCGCCGCTCCCGATTC
GCAGCGCATCGCCTTCTATCGCCTTCTTGACGAGTTCTTCTGAGCGGGACTCTGGGGTTCGAAATGACCG
ACCAAGCGACGCCCAACCTGCCATCACGAGATTTCGATTCCACCGCCGCCTTCTATGAAAGGTTGGGCTT
CGGAATCGTTTTCCGGGACGCCGGCTGGATGATCCTCCAGCGCGGGGATCTCATGCTGGAGTTCTTCGCC
CACCCCAACTTGTTTATTGCAGCTTATAATGGTTACAAATAAAGCAATAGCATCACAAATTTCACAAATA
AAGCATTTTTTTCACTGCATTCTAGTTGTGGTTTGTCCAAACTCATCAATGTATCTTATCATGTCTGTAT
ACCGTCGACCTCTAGCTAGAGCTTGGCGTAATCATGGTCATAGCTGTTTCCTGTGTGAAATTGTTATCCG
CTCACAATTCCACACAACATACGAGCCGGAAGCATAAAGTGTAAAGCCTGGGGTGCCTAATGAGTGAGCT
AACTCACATTAATTGCGTTGCGCTCACTGCCCGCTTTCCAGTCGGGAAACCTGTCGTGCCAGCTGCATTA
ATGAATCGGCCAACGCGCGGGGAGAGGCGGTTTGCGTATTGGGCGCTCTTCCGCTTCCTCGCTCACTGAC
TCGCTGCGCTCGGTCGTTCGGCTGCGGCGAGCGGTATCAGCTCACTCAAAGGCGGTAATACGGTTATCCA
CAGAATCAGGGGATAACGCAGGAAAGAACATGTGAGCAAAAGGCCAGCAAAAGGCCAGGAACCGTAAAAA
GGCCGCGTTGCTGGCGTTTTTCCATAGGCTCCGCCCCCCTGACGAGCATCACAAAAATCGACGCTCAAGT
CAGAGGTGGCGAAACCCGACAGGACTATAAAGATACCAGGCGTTTCCCCCTGGAAGCTCCCTCGTGCGCT
CTCCTGTTCCGACCCTGCCGCTTACCGGATACCTGTCCGCCTTTCTCCCTTCGGGAAGCGTGGCGCTTTC
TCATAGCTCACGCTGTAGGTATCTCAGTTCGGTGTAGGTCGTTCGCTCCAAGCTGGGCTGTGTGCACGAA
CCCCCCGTTCAGCCCGACCGCTGCGCCTTATCCGGTAACTATCGTCTTGAGTCCAACCCGGTAAGACACG
ACTTATCGCCACTGGCAGCAGCCACTGGTAACAGGATTAGCAGAGCGAGGTATGTAGGCGGTGCTACAGA
GTTCTTGAAGTGGTGGCCTAACTACGGCTACACTAGAAGAACAGTATTTGGTATCTGCGCTCTGCTGAAG
CCAGTTACCTTCGGAAAAAGAGTTGGTAGCTCTTGATCCGGCAAACAAACCACCGCTGGTAGCGGTGGTT
TTTTTGTTTGCAAGCAGCAGATTACGCGCAGAAAAAAAGGATCTCAAGAAGATCCTTTGATCTTTTCTAC
GGGGTCTGACGCTCAGTGGAACGAAAACTCACGTTAAGGGATTTTGGTCATGAGATTATCAAAAAGGATC
TTCACCTAGATCCTTTTAAATTAAAAATGAAGTTTTAAATCAATCTAAAGTATATATGAGTAAACTTGGT
CTGACAGTTACCAATGCTTAATCAGTGAGGCACCTATCTCAGCGATCTGTCTATTTCGTTCATCCATAGT
TGCCTGACTCCCCGTCGTGTAGATAACTACGATACGGGAGGGCTTACCATCTGGCCCCAGTGCTGCAATG
ATACCGCGAGACCCACGCTCACCGGCTCCAGATTTATCAGCAATAAACCAGCCAGCCGGAAGGGCCGAGC
GCAGAAGTGGTCCTGCAACTTTATCCGCCTCCATCCAGTCTATTAATTGTTGCCGGGAAGCTAGAGTAAG
TAGTTCGCCAGTTAATAGTTTGCGCAACGTTGTTGCCATTGCTACAGGCATCGTGGTGTCACGCTCGTCG
TTTGGTATGGCTTCATTCAGCTCCGGTTCCCAACGATCAAGGCGAGTTACATGATCCCCCATGTTGTGCA
AAAAAGCGGTTAGCTCCTTCGGTCCTCCGATCGTTGTCAGAAGTAAGTTGGCCGCAGTGTTATCACTCAT
GGTTATGGCAGCACTGCATAATTCTCTTACTGTCATGCCATCCGTAAGATGCTTTTCTGTGACTGGTGAG
TACTCAACCAAGTCATTCTGAGAATAGTGTATGCGGCGACCGAGTTGCTCTTGCCCGGCGTCAATACGGG
ATAATACCGCGCCACATAGCAGAACTTTAAAAGTGCTCATCATTGGAAAACGTTCTTCGGGGCGAAAACT
CTCAAGGATCTTACCGCTGTTGAGATCCAGTTCGATGTAACCCACTCGTGCACCCAACTGATCTTCAGCA
TCTTTTACTTTCACCAGCGTTTCTGGGTGAGCAAAAACAGGAAGGCAAAATGCCGCAAAAAAGGGAATAA
GGGCGACACGGAAATGTTGAATACTCATACTCTTCCTTTTTCAATATTATTGAAGCATTTATCAGGGTTA
TTGTCTCATGAGCGGATACATATTTGAATGTATTTAGAAAAATAAACAAATAGGGGTTCCGCGCACATTT
CCCCGAAAAGTGCCACCTGACGTCGACGGATCGGGAGATCTCCCGATCCCCTATGGTGCACTCTCAGTAC
AATCTGCTCTGATGCCGCATAGTTAAGCCAGTATCTGCTCCCTGCTTGTGTGTTGGAGGTCGCTGAGTAG
TGCGCGAGCAAAATTTAAGCTACAACAAGGCAAGGCTTGACCGACAATTGCATGAAGAATCTGCTTAGGG
TTAGGCGTTTTGCGCTGCTTCGCGATGTACGGGCCAGATATACGCGTT
